>Addgene plasmid #178309 | pCMV-LMO-IRES-EGFP | addgene full sequence | sequence record 352424 | Addgene NGS Result
GATCTTCGAAGCCGCCACCATGAGCAACTGGGGCGACTACGAGAACGAAATCTACGGCCAGGGACTCGTG
GGAGTCGCTCCTACACTGCCTATGAGCTACGCCGACTGGGAAGCTCATGCTCAGCAAGCACTTCCACCTG
GCGTGCTGTCTTATGTGGCTGGCGGAAGCGGAGATGAGCACACACAGAGGGCTAACGTGGAAGCCTTCAA
GCACTGGGGCCTGATGCCTAGAATGCTGATGGCTGCCACCGAGAGGGACCTGTCTGTTGAGCTGTGGGGC
AAGACATGGGCCGCTCCTATGTTCTTCGCTCCCATCGGAGTGATCGCCCTGTGTGCCCAAGATGGACATG
GCGACGCTGCATCTGCTCAGGCCTCTGCTAGAACCGGCGTGCCCTACATCACAAGCACACTGGCTGTGTC
CAGCCTCGAGGACATCAGAAAGCACGCTGGCGATACCCCTGCCTACTTCCAGCTGTACTACCCCGAGGAT
CGCGACCTGGCCGAGAGCTTTATCAGAAGGGCTGAAGAGGCCGGCTACGACGGCCTGGTTATCACACTGG
ACACCTGGATCTTCGGCTGGCGGCCTAGGGATCTGACAATCAGCAACTTCCCATTCCTGAGAGGCCTGTG
CCTGACCAACTACGTGACAGACCCCGTGTTCCAGAAGAAGTTCAAGGCCCACAGCGGCGTGGAAGCTGAG
GGCCTGAGAGATAACCCTAGACTGGCCGCCGATTTCTGGCACGGCCTGTTTGGACACTCTGTGACCTGGG
AAGATATTGACTGGGTCCGATCCATCACCAAGATGCCCGTGATCCTGAAGGGCATCCAGCATCCTGACGA
TGCTCGGAGAGCTGTGGATAGCGGAGTGGACGGCATCTACTGTTCTAACCACGGCGGCAGACAGGCCAAT
GGTGGACTGCCTGCTCTGGACTGTCTGCCCGAAGTGGTTAAGGCCAGCGGCGATACACCTGTGCTGTTCG
ACAGCGGCATCAGAACAGGCGCCGATGTGGTCAAGGCTCTGGCTATGGGAGCTTCTGCTGTCGGCATCGG
CAGACCTTATGCTTGGGGAGCTGCTCTCGGCGGCTCTAAGGGAATCGAGCATGTGGCTAGAAGCCTGCTG
GCCGAGGCCGATCTGATCATGGCTGTGGACGGCTACAGAAACCTGAAAGAGCTGACCATCGACGCCCTGA
GGCCTACCAGATAAGATATCTGCAGTCGACGGTACCAGATGGGGGTCCTGGGCCCCAGGGTGTGCAGCCA
CTGACTTGGGGACTGCTGGTGGGGTAGGGATGAGGGAGGGAGGGGCATTGTGATGTACAGGGCTGCTCTG
TGAGATCAAGGGTCTCTTAAGGGTGGGAGCTGGGGCAGGGACTACGAGAGCAGCCAGATGGGCTGAAAGT
GGAACTCAAGGGGTTTCTGGCACCTACCTACCTGCTTCCCGCTGGGGGGTGGGGAGTTGGCCCAGAGTCT
TAAGATTGGGGCAGGGTGGAGAGGTGGGCTCTTCCTGCTTCCCACTCATCTTATAGCTTTCTTTCCCCAG
ATCCGAATTCGAGATCCAAACCAAGGGTACCGCGGGCCCGGGATCCACCGGTCGCCACCATGGTGAGCAA
GGGCGAGGAGCTGTTCACCGGGGTGGTGCCCATCCTGGTCGAGCTGGACGGCGACGTAAACGGCCACAAG
TTCAGCGTGTCCGGCGAGGGCGAGGGCGATGCCACCTACGGCAAGCTGACCCTGAAGTTCATCTGCACCA
CCGGCAAGCTGCCCGTGCCCTGGCCCACCCTCGTGACCACCCTGACCTACGGCGTGCAGTGCTTCAGCCG
CTACCCCGACCACATGAAGCAGCACGACTTCTTCAAGTCCGCCATGCCCGAAGGCTACGTCCAGGAGCGC
ACCATCTTCTTCAAGGACGACGGCAACTACAAGACCCGCGCCGAGGTGAAGTTCGAGGGCGACACCCTGG
TGAACCGCATCGAGCTGAAGGGCATCGACTTCAAGGAGGACGGCAACATCCTGGGGCACAAGCTGGAGTA
CAACTACAACAGCCACAACGTCTATATCATGGCCGACAAGCAGAAGAACGGCATCAAGGTGAACTTCAAG
ATCCGCCACAACATCGAGGACGGCAGCGTGCAGCTCGCCGACCACTACCAGCAGAACACCCCCATCGGCG
ACGGCCCCGTGCTGCTGCCCGACAACCACTACCTGAGCACCCAGTCCGCCCTGAGCAAAGACCCCAACGA
GAAGCGCGATCACATGGTCCTGCTGGAGTTCGTGACCGCCGCCGGGATCACTCTCGGCATGGACGAGCTG
TACAAGTAAAGCGGCCGCGACTCTAGATCATAATCAGCCATACCACATTTGTAGAGGTTTTACTTGCTTT
AAAAAACCTCCCACACCTCCCCCTGAACCTGAAACATAAAATGAATGCAATTGTTGTTGTTAACTTGTTT
ATTGCAGCTTATAATGGTTACAAATAAAGCAATAGCATCACAAATTTCACAAATAAAGCATTTTTTTCAC
TGCATTCTAGTTGTGGTTTGTCCAAACTCATCAATGTATCTTAAGGCGTAAATTGTAAGCGTTAATATTT
TGTTAAAATTCGCGTTAAATTTTTGTTAAATCAGCTCATTTTTTAACCAATAGGCCGAAATCGGCAAAAT
CCCTTATAAATCAAAAGAATAGACCGAGATAGGGT
[37 nt withheld, positions 2696-2732]
AAAGAACGTGGACTCCAACGTCAAAGG
[49 nt withheld, positions 2760-2808]
T
[91 nt withheld, positions 2810-2900]
G
[124 nt withheld, positions 2902-3025]
CAGGTGGCACTTTTCGGGGAAATGTGCGCGGAACCCCTATTTGTTTATTTTTCTAAATACATTCAAATAT
GTATCCGCTCATGAGACAATAACCCTGATAAATGCTTCAATAATATTGAAAAAGGAAGAGTCCTGAGGCG
GAAAGAACCAGCTGTGGAATGTGTGTCAGTTAGGGTGTGGAAAGTCCCCAGGCTCCCCAGCAGGCAGAAG
TATGCAAAGCATGCATCTCAATTAGTCAGCAACCAGGTGTGGAAAGTCCCCAGGCTCCCCAGCAGGCAGA
AGTATGCAAAGCATGCATCTCAATTAGTCAGCAACCATAGTCCCGCCCCTAACTCCGCCCATCCCGCCCC
TAACTCCGCCCAGTTCCGCCCATTCTCCGCCCCATGGCTGACTAATTTTTTTTATTTATGCAGAGGCCGA
GGCCGCCTCGGCCTCTGAGCTATTCCAGAAGTAGTGAGGAGGCTTTTTTGGAGGCCTAGGCTTTTGCAAA
GATCGATCAAGAGACAGGATGAGGATCGTTTCGCATGATTGAACAAGATGGATTGCACGCAGGTTCTCCG
GCCGCTTGGGTGGAGAGGCTATTCGGCTATGACTGGGCACAACAGACAATCGGCTGCTCTGATGCCGCCG
TGTTCCGGCTGTCAGCGCAGGGGCGCCCGGTTCTTTTTGTCAAGACCGACCTGTCCGGTGCCCTGAATGA
ACTGCAAGACGAGGCAGCGCGGCTATCGTGGCTGGCCACGACGGGCGTTCCTTGCGCAGCTGTGCTCGAC
GTTGTCACTGAAGCGGGAAGGGACTGGCTGCTATTGGGCGAAGTGCCGGGGCAGGATCTCCTGTCATCTC
ACCTTGCTCCTGCCGAGAAAGTATCCATCATGGCTGATGCAATGCGGCGGCTGCATACGCTTGATCCGGC
TACCTGCCCATTCGACCACCAAGCGAAACATCGCATCGAGCGAGCACGTACTCGGATGGAAGCCGGTCTT
GTCGATCAGGATGATCTGGACGAAGAGCATCAGGGGCTCGCGCCAGCCGAACTGTTCGCCAGGCTCAAGG
CGAGCATGCCCGACGGCGAGGATCTCGTCGTGACCCATGGCGATGCCTGCTTGCCGAATATCATGGTGGA
AAATGGCCGCTTTTCTGGATTCATCGACTGTGGCCGGCTGGGTGTGGCGGACCGCTATCAGGACATAGCG
TTGGCTACCCGTGATATTGCTGAAGAGCTTGGCGGCGAATGGGCTGACCGCTTCCTCGTGCTTTACGGTA
TCGCCGCTCCCGATTCGCAGCGCATCGCCTTCTATCGCCTTCTTGACGAGTTCTTCTGAGCGGGACTCTG
GGGTTCGAAATGACCGACCAAGCGACGCCCAACCTGCCATCACGAGATTTCGATTCCACCGCCGCCTTCT
ATGAAAGGTTGGGCTTCGGAATCGTTTTCCGGGACGCCGGCTGGATGATCCTCCAGCGCGGGGATCTCAT
GCTGGAGTTCTTCGCCCACCCTAGGGGGAGGCTAACTGAAACACGGAAGGAGACAATACCGGAAGGAACC
CGCGCTATGACGGCAATAAAAAGACAGAATAAAACGCACGGTGTTGGGTCGTTTGTTCATAAACGCGGGG
TTCGGTCCCAGGGCTGGCACTCTGTCGATACCCCACCGAGACCCCATTGGGGCCAATACGCCCGCGTTTC
TTCCTTTTCCCCACCCCACCCCCCAAGTTCGGGTGAAGGCCCAGGGCTCGCAGCCAACGTCGGGGCGGCA
GGCCCTGCCATAGCCTCAGGTTACTCATATATACTTTAGATTGATTTAAAACTTCATTTTTAATTTAAAA
GGATCTAGGTGAAGATCCTTTTTGATAATCTCATGACCAAAATCCCTTAACGTGAGTTTTCGTTCCACTG
AGCGTCAGACCCCGTAGAAAAGATCAAAGGATCTTCTTGAGATCCTTTTTTTCTGCGCGTAATCTGCTGC
TTGCAAACAAAAAAACCACCGCTACCAGCGGTGGTTTGTTTGCCGGATCAAGAGCTACCAACTCTTTTTC
CGAAGGTAACTGGCTTCAGCAGAGCGCAGATACCAAATACTGTTCTTCTAGTGTAGCCGTAGTTAGGCCA
CCACTTCAAGAACTCTGTAGCACCGCCTACATACCTCGCTCTGCTAATCCTGTTACCAGTGGCTGCTGCC
AGTGGCGATAAGTCGTGTCTTACCGGGTTGGACTCAAGACGATAGTTACCGGATAAGGCGCAGCGGTCGG
GCTGAACGGGGGGTTCGTGCACACAGCCCAGCTTGGAGCGAACGACCTACACCGAACTGAGATACCTACA
GCGTGAGCTATGAGAAAGCGCCACGCTTCCCGAAGGGAGAAAGGCGGACAGGTATCCGGTAAGCGGCAGG
GTCGGAACAGGAGAGCGCACGAGGGAGCTTCCAGGGGGAAACGCCTGGTATCTTTATAGTCCTGTCGGGT
TTCGCCACCTCTGACTTGAGCGTCGATTTTTGTGATGCTCGTCAGGGGGGCGGAGCCTATGGAAAAACGC
CAGCAACGCGGCCTTTTTACGGTTCCTGGCCTTTTGCTGGCCTTTTGCTCACATGTTCTTTCCTGCGTTA
TCCCCTGATTCTGTGGATAACCGTATTACCGCCATGCATTAGTTATTAATAGTAATCAATTACGGGGTCA
TTAGTTCATAGCCCATATATGGAGTTCCGCGTTACATAACTTACGGTAAATGGCCCGCCTGGCTGACCGC
CCAACGACCCCCGCCCATTGACGTCAATAATGACGTATGTTCCCATAGTAACGCCAATAGGGACTTTCCA
TTGACGTCAATGGGTGGAGTATTTACGGTAAACTGCCCACTTGGCAGTACATCAAGTGTATCATATGCCA
AGTACGCCCCCTATTGACGTCAATGACGGTAAATGGCCCGCCTGGCATTATGCCCAGTACATGACCTTAT
GGGACTTTCCTACTTGGCAGTACATCTACGTATTAGTCATCGCTATTACCATGGTGATGCGGTTTTGGCA
GTACATCAATGGGCGTGGATAGCGGTTTGACTCACGGGGATTTCCAAGTCTCCACCCCATTGACGTCAAT
GGGAGTTTGTTTTGGCACCAAAATCAACGGGACTTTCCAAAATGTCGTAACAACTCCGCCCCATTGACGC
AAATGGGCGGTAGGCGTGTACGGTGGGAGGTCTATATAAGCAGAGCTGGTTTAGTGAACCGTCAGATCCG
CTAGCGCTACCGGACTCA
Features (pLannotate 1.2.2; 17 found; start..end, strand, type, name):
     20..1201    +  CDS            LA2M_MYCSM: Experimental evidence at protein level: Swiss-Prot protein existence level 1. From Mycolicibacterium smegmatis (Mycobacterium smegmatis).
   1209..1226    +  misc_feature   MCS (fragment): multiple cloning site
   1566..1592    +  misc_feature   MCS (fragment): multiple cloning site
   1600..2319    +  CDS            EGFP: the original enhanced GFP (Yang et al., 1996) mammalian codon-optimized
   2336..2419    +  CDS            large T antigen (fragment): large T antigen from SV40 (simian virus 40)
   2442..2563    +  polyA_signal   SV40 poly(A) signal: SV40 polyadenylation signal
   2597..3025    -  rep_origin     f1 ori (sequence partly withheld): f1 bacteriophage origin of replication; arrow indicates direction of (+) strand synthesis
   3052..3156    +  promoter       AmpR promoter: bla
   3158..3515    +  promoter       SV40 promoter: SV40 enhancer and early promoter
   3550..4344    +  CDS            NeoR/KanR: aminoglycoside phosphotransferase from Tn5; aph(3')-II (or nptII); confers resistance to neomycin, kanamycin, and G418 (Geneticin®)
   4365..4517    +  CDS            ble (fragment): BLE_KLEPN - Experimental evidence at protein level: Swiss-Prot protein existence level 1. Binding protein with a strong affinity to the bleomycin family of antibiotics. Binds to CL990; an antimitotic-antibiotic compound. From Klebsiella pneumoniae.
   4576..4623    +  polyA_signal   HSV TK poly(A) signal: herpes simplex virus thymidine kinase polyadenylation signal (Cole and Stacy, 1985)
   4714..4730    -  polyA_signal   bGH poly(A) signal (fragment): bovine growth hormone polyadenylation signal
   4952..5540    +  rep_origin     ori: high-copy-number ColE1/pMB1/pBR322/pUC origin of replication
   5715..6018    +  enhancer       CMV enhancer: human cytomegalovirus immediate early enhancer
   6019..6222    +  promoter       CMV promoter: human cytomegalovirus (CMV) immediate early promoter
   6245..5       +  misc_feature   MCS (fragment) (across the origin): multiple cloning site
