[The description below was written by a language model from this plasmid's Addgene catalogue record and pLannotate feature annotations shown in this document.]
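Description:
pCMV-LMO-IRES-EGFP is a 6.3 kb mammalian expression plasmid for producing the bacterial enzyme lactate 2-monooxygenase (LMO) in mammalian cells. The catalogue lists pMA-T as the backbone. It is maintained in E. coli at high copy through a ColE1/pUC-type origin and also carries an f1 phage origin. Selection relies on a single Tn5 NeoR/KanR gene placed behind tandem bacterial (AmpR/bla) and SV40 early promoters and followed by an HSV TK polyadenylation signal. This arrangement gives kanamycin resistance in bacteria and could allow G418 selection in transfected mammalian cells.

The expression cassette is driven by the human CMV immediate-early enhancer and promoter. Downstream lies the 1,182 bp LMO open reading frame, recorded as synthetic and matched by annotation to the Mycolicibacterium smegmatis lactate 2-monooxygenase, cloned between BglII and PstI sites. It is followed by multiple cloning site remnants, an unannotated gap of roughly 340 bp, the EGFP coding sequence and an SV40 poly(A) signal. The plasmid name and the IRES reverse sequencing primer indicate that an internal ribosome entry site occupies this gap, although the feature table does not annotate one. The catalogue lists EGFP as a C-terminal tag, but an IRES arrangement would instead give a bicistronic transcript from which LMO and EGFP are translated as separate proteins. In that case fluorescence marks expressing cells without altering the enzyme.

The associated publication concerns expressing microbial enzymes in mammalian astrocytes to modulate lactate release, so the construct serves to introduce a lactate-consuming activity while identifying transfected cells by green fluorescence.
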