Addgene plasmid #178309: pCMV-LMO-IRES-EGFP
Purpose: Express the bacterial lactate 2-monooxygenase (LMO) enzyme in mammalian cells
Depositing lab: Sergey Kasparov. Publication: Expression of Microbial Enzymes in Mammalian Astrocytes to Modulate Lactate Release. Vaccari Cardoso B, Barrera I, Mosienko V, Gourine AV, Kasparov S, Teschemacher AG. Brain Sci. 2021 Aug 10;11(8). pii: brainsci11081056. doi: 10.3390/brainsci11081056. PubMed 34439675.
Backbone
  Vector backbone: pMA-T
  Backbone size w/o insert (bp): 5081
  Total vector size (bp): 6263
  Vector type: Mammalian Expression
Growth in bacteria
  Bacterial resistance: Kanamycin, 50 μg/mL
  Growth temperature: 37°C
  Growth strain: DH5alpha
  Copy number: High Copy
Gene/Insert
  Gene/Insert name: Lactate 2-monooxygenase (alt name: LMO)
  Species: Synthetic
  Insert size (bp): 1182
  GenBank ID: AIU22323.1
  Promoter: CMV
  Tag / fusion protein: EGFP (C terminal on backbone)
  Cloning method: Restriction Enzyme; 5′ cloning site BglII (not destroyed); 3′ cloning site PstI (not destroyed)
  Sequencing primers: 5′ CMV forward: ATGGGCGGTAGGCGTGTA; 3′ IRES reverse: CCAAGTCAGTGGCTGCAC
Terms and licenses: Academic/Nonprofit Terms; Industry Terms: Not Available to Industry
How to cite: pCMV-LMO-IRES-EGFP was a gift from Sergey Kasparov (Addgene plasmid # 178309 ; http://n2t.net/addgene:178309 ; RRID:Addgene_178309)
